>Addgene plasmid #157770 | pCMV ShadowY-AURKA-mTurq2 | depositor full sequence | sequence record 304562 | pCMV ShadowY-AURKA-mTurq2 sequence 6667 bps
AGTCAGCAACCATAGTCCCGCCCCTAACTCCGCCCATCCCGCCCCTAACTCCGCCCAGTTCCGCCCATTC
TCCGCCCCATGGCTGACTAATTTTTTTTATTTATGCAGAGGCCGAGGCCGCCTCGGCCTCTGAGCTATTC
CAGAAGTAGTGAGGAGGCTTTTTTGGAGGCCTAGGCTTTTGCAAAGATCGATCAAGAGACAGGATGAGGA
TCGTTTCGCATGATTGAACAAGATGGATTGCACGCAGGTTCTCCGGCCGCTTGGGTGGAGAGGCTATTCG
GCTATGACTGGGCACAACAGACAATCGGCTGCTCTGATGCCGCCGTGTTCCGGCTGTCAGCGCAGGGGCG
CCCGGTTCTTTTTGTCAAGACCGACCTGTCCGGTGCCCTGAATGAACTGCAAGACGAGGCAGCGCGGCTA
TCGTGGCTGGCCACGACGGGCGTTCCTTGCGCAGCTGTGCTCGACGTTGTCACTGAAGCGGGAAGGGACT
GGCTGCTATTGGGCGAAGTGCCGGGGCAGGATCTCCTGTCATCTCACCTTGCTCCTGCCGAGAAAGTATC
CATCATGGCTGATGCAATGCGGCGGCTGCATACGCTTGATCCGGCTACCTGCCCATTCGACCACCAAGCG
AAACATCGCATCGAGCGAGCACGTACTCGGATGGAAGCCGGTCTTGTCGATCAGGATGATCTGGACGAAG
AGCATCAGGGGCTCGCGCCAGCCGAACTGTTCGCCAGGCTCAAGGCGAGCATGCCCGACGGCGAGGATCT
CGTCGTGACCCATGGCGATGCCTGCTTGCCGAATATCATGGTGGAAAATGGCCGCTTTTCTGGATTCATC
GACTGTGGCCGGCTGGGTGTGGCGGACCGCTATCAGGACATAGCGTTGGCTACCCGTGATATTGCTGAAG
AGCTTGGCGGCGAATGGGCTGACCGCTTCCTCGTGCTTTACGGTATCGCCGCTCCCGATTCGCAGCGCAT
CGCCTTCTATCGCCTTCTTGACGAGTTCTTCTGAGCGGGACTCTGGGGTTCGAAATGACCGACCAAGCGA
CGCCCAACCTGCCATCACGAGATTTCGATTCCACCGCCGCCTTCTATGAAAGGTTGGGCTTCGGAATCGT
TTTCCGGGACGCCGGCTGGATGATCCTCCAGCGCGGGGATCTCATGCTGGAGTTCTTCGCCCACCCTAGG
GGGAGGCTAACTGAAACACGGAAGGAGACAATACCGGAAGGAACCCGCGCTATGACGGCAATAAAAAGAC
AGAATAAAACGCACGGTGTTGGGTCGTTTGTTCATAAACGCGGGGTTCGGTCCCAGGGCTGGCACTCTGT
CGATACCCCACCGAGACCCCATTGGGGCCAATACGCCCGCGTTTCTTCCTTTTCCCCACCCCACCCCCCA
AGTTCGGGTGAAGGCCCAGGGCTCGCAGCCAACGTCGGGGCGGCAGGCCCTGCCATAGCCTCAGGTTACT
CATATATACTTTAGATTGATTTAAAACTTCATTTTTAATTTAAAAGGATCTAGGTGAAGATCCTTTTTGA
TAATCTCATGACCAAAATCCCTTAACGTGAGTTTTCGTTCCACTGAGCGTCAGACCCCGTAGAAAAGATC
AAAGGATCTTCTTGAGATCCTTTTTTTCTGCGCGTAATCTGCTGCTTGCAAACAAAAAAACCACCGCTAC
CAGCGGTGGTTTGTTTGCCGGATCAAGAGCTACCAACTCTTTTTCCGAAGGTAACTGGCTTCAGCAGAGC
GCAGATACCAAATACTGTCCTTCTAGTGTAGCCGTAGTTAGGCCACCACTTCAAGAACTCTGTAGCACCG
CCTACATACCTCGCTCTGCTAATCCTGTTACCAGTGGCTGCTGCCAGTGGCGATAAGTCGTGTCTTACCG
GGTTGGACTCAAGACGATAGTTACCGGATAAGGCGCAGCGGTCGGGCTGAACGGGGGGTTCGTGCACACA
GCCCAGCTTGGAGCGAACGACCTACACCGAACTGAGATACCTACAGCGTGAGCTATGAGAAAGCGCCACG
CTTCCCGAAGGGAGAAAGGCGGACAGGTATCCGGTAAGCGGCAGGGTCGGAACAGGAGAGCGCACGAGGG
AGCTTCCAGGGGGAAACGCCTGGTATCTTTATAGTCCTGTCGGGTTTCGCCACCTCTGACTTGAGCGTCG
ATTTTTGTGATGCTCGTCAGGGGGGCGGAGCCTATGGAAAAACGCCAGCAACGCGGCCTTTTTACGGTTC
CTGGCCTTTTGCTGGCCTTTTGCTCACATGTTCTTTCCTGCGTTATCCCCTGATTCTGTGGATAACCGTA
TTACCGCCATGCATTAGTTATTAATAGTAATCAATTACGGGGTCATTAGTTCATAGCCCATATATGGAGT
TCCGCGTTACATAACTTACGGTAAATGGCCCGCCTGGCTGACCGCCCAACGACCCCCGCCCATTGACGTC
AATAATGACGTATGTTCCCATAGTAACGCCAATAGGGACTTTCCATTGACGTCAATGGGTGGAGTATTTA
CGGTAAACTGCCCACTTGGCAGTACATCAAGTGTATCATATGCCAAGTACGCCCCCTATTGACGTCAATG
ACGGTAAATGGCCCGCCTGGCATTATGCCCAGTACATGACCTTATGGGACTTTCCTACTTGGCAGTACAT
CTACGTATTAGTCATCGCTATTACCATGGTGATGCGGTTTTGGCAGTACATCAATGGGCGTGGATAGCGG
TTTGACTCACGGGGATTTCCAAGTCTCCACCCCATTGACGTCAATGGGAGTTTGTTTTGGCACCAAAATC
AACGGGACTTTCCAAAATGTCGTAACAACTCCGCCCCATTGACGCAAATGGGCGGTAGGCGTGTACGGTG
GGAGGTCTATATAAGCAGAGCTGGTTTAGTGAACCGTCAGATCCGCTAGCGCTACCGGACTCAGATCTCG
AGATGGTGAGCAAGGGCGAGGAGCTGTTCACCGGGGTGGTGCCCATCCTGGTCGAGCTGGACGGCGACGT
AAACGGCCACAAGTTCAGCGTGTCCGGCGAGGGCGAGGGCGATGCCACCTACGGCAAGCTGACCCTGAAG
CTCATCTGCACCACCGGCAAGCTGCCCGTGCCCTGGCCCACCCTCGTGACCACCTTCGGCTACGGCCTGA
TGTGCTTCGCGCGCTATCCAGACCACATGAAGCAGCACGACTTCTTCAAGTCCGCCATGCCCGAAGGCTA
CGTCCAGGAGCGCACCATCTTCTTCAAGGACGACGGCAACTACAAGACCCGCGCCGAGGTGAAGTTCGAG
GGCGACACCCTGGTGAACCGCATCGAGCTGAAGGGCATCGACTTCAAGGAGGACGGCAACATCCTGGGGC
ACAAGCTCGAGTACGCTTGGCCCGTGGTGAATGTCTATATCATGGCCGACAAGCAGAAGAACGGCATCAA
GGTGAACTTCTCTATCTATCATAACATCGAGGACGGCAGCGTGCAGCTCGCCGACCACTACCAGCAGAAC
ACCCCCATCGGCGACGGGCCCGTGCTGCTGCCCGACAACCACTACCTGAGCTACTCGGCTAAGCTGAGCA
AAGACCCCAACGAGAAGCGCGATCACATGGTCCTGCTGGAGTTCGTGACCGCCGCCGGGATCACTCTCGG
CATGGACGAGCTGTACAAGTCCGGACTCAGATCTCGAGCTCAAGCTTCGAATTCTGCAGTCGACGGTACC
GCGGGCCCGGGATCCGGAAGCTTCGAATTCATGGACCGATCTAAAGAAAACTGCATTTCAGGACCTGTTA
AGGCTACAGCTCCAGTTGGAGGTCCAAAACGTGTTCTCGTGACTCAGCAATTTCCTTGTCAGAATCCATT
ACCTGTAAATAGTGGCCAGGCTCAGCGGGTCTTGTGTCCTTCAAATTCTTCCCAGCGCATTCCTTTGCAA
GCACAAAAACTTGTCTCCAGTCACAAGCCGGTTCAGAATCAGAAGCAGAAGCAATTGCAGGCAACCAGTG
TACCTCATCCTGTCTCCAGGCCACTGAATAACACCCAAAAGAGCAAGCAGCCCCTGCCATCGGCACCTGA
AAATAATCCTGAGGAGGAACTGGCATCAAAACAGAAAAATGAAGAATCAAAAAAGAGGCAGTGGGCTTTG
GAAGACTTTGAAATTGGTCGCCCTCTGGGTAAAGGAAAGTTTGGTAATGTTTATTTGGCAAGAGAAAAGC
AAAGCAAGTTTATTCTGGCTCTTAAAGTGTTATTTAAAGCTCAGCTGGAGAAAGCCGGAGTGGAGCATCA
GCTCAGAAGAGAAGTAGAAATACAGTCCCACCTTCGGCATCCTAATATTCTTAGACTGTATGGTTATTTC
CATGATGCTACCAGAGTCTACCTAATTCTGGAATATGCACCACTTGGAACAGTTTATAGAGAACTTCAGA
AACTTTCAAAGTTTGATGAGCAGAGAACTGCTACTTATATAACAGAATTGGCAAATGCACTATCATATTG
CCATTCGAAGAGAGTTATTCATAGAGACATTAAGCCAGAGAACTTACTTCTTGGATCAGCTGGAGAGCTT
AAAATTGCAGATTTTGGGTGGTCAGTACATGCTCCATCTTCCAGGAGGACCACTCTCTGTGGCACCCTGG
ACTACCTGCCCCCTGAAATGATTGAAGGTCGGATGCATGATGAGAAGGTGGATCTCTGGAGCCTTGGAGT
TCTTTGCTATGAATTTTTAGTTGGGAAGCCTCCTTTTGAGGCAAACACATACCAAGAGACCTACAAAAGA
ATATCACGGGTTGAGTTCACATTCCCTGACTTTGTAACAGAGGGAGCCAGGGACCTCATTTCAAGACTGT
TGAAGCATAATCCCAGCCAGAGGCCAATGCTCAGAGAAGTACTTGAACACCCCTGGATCACAGCAAATTC
ATCAAAACCATCAAATTGCCAAAACAAAGAATCAGCTAGCAAACAGTCTGGGGATCCGATGGCGGCCGCA
ATGGTGAGCAAGGGCGAGGAGCTGTTCACCGGGGTGGTGCCCATCCTGGTCGAGCTGGACGGCGACGTAA
ACGGCCACAAGTTCAGCGTGTCCGGCGAGGGCGAGGGCGATGCCACCTACGGCAAGCTGACCCTGAAGTT
CATCTGCACCACCGGCAAGCTGCCCGTGCCCTGGCCCACCCTCGTGACCACCCTGTCCTGGGGCGTGCAG
TGCTTCGCCCGCTACCCCGACCACATGAAGCAGCACGACTTCTTCAAGTCCGCCATGCCCGAAGGCTACG
TCCAGGAGCGCACCATCTTCTTCAAGGACGACGGCAACTACAAGACCCGCGCCGAGGTGAAGTTCGAGGG
CGACACCCTGGTGAACCGCATCGAGCTGAAGGGCATCGACTTCAAGGAGGACGGCAACATCCTGGGGCAC
AAGCTGGAGTACAACTACTTTAGCGACAACGTCTATATCACCGCCGACAAGCAGAAGAACGGCATCAAGG
CCAACTTCAAGATCCGCCACAACATCGAGGACGGCGGCGTGCAGCTCGCCGACCACTACCAGCAGAACAC
CCCCATCGGCGACGGCCCCGTGCTGCTGCCCGACAACCACTACCTGAGCACCCAGTCCAAGCTGAGCAAA
GACCCCAACGAGAAGCGCGATCACATGGTCCTGCTGGAGTTCGTGACCGCCGCCTAAGCGGCCGCGACTC
TAGATCATAATCAGCCATACCACATTTGTAGAGGTTTTACTTGCTTTAAAAAACCTCCCACACCTCCCCC
TGAACCTGAAACATAAAATGAATGCAATTGTTGTTGTTAACTTGTTTATTGCAGCTTATAATGGTTACAA
ATAAAGCAATAGCATCACAAATTTCACAAATAAAGCATTTTTTTCACTGCATTCTAGTTGTGGTTTGTCC
AAACTCATCAATGTATCTTAAGGCGTAAATTGTAAGCGTTAATATTTTGTTAAAATTCGCGTTAAATTTT
TGTTAAATCAGCTCATTTTTTAACCAATAGGCCGAAATCGGCAAAATCCCTTATAAATCAAAAGAATAGA
CCGAGATAGGGT
[37 nt withheld, positions 6033-6069]
AAAGAACGTGGACTCCAACGTCAAAGG
[49 nt withheld, positions 6097-6145]
T
[91 nt withheld, positions 6147-6237]
G
[124 nt withheld, positions 6239-6362]
CAGGTGGCACTTTTCGGGGAAATGTGCGCGGAACCCCTATTTGTTTATTTTTCTAAATACATTCAAATAT
GTATCCGCTCATGAGACAATAACCCTGATAAATGCTTCAATAATATTGAAAAAGGAAGAGTCCTGAGGCG
GAAAGAACCAGCTGTGGAATGTGTGTCAGTTAGGGTGTGGAAAGTCCCCAGGCTCCCCAGCAGGCAGAAG
TATGCAAAGCATGCATCTCAATTAGTCAGCAACCAGGTGTGGAAAGTCCCCAGGCTCCCCAGCAGGCAGA
AGTATGCAAAGCATGCATCTCAATT
Features (pLannotate 1.2.2; 17 found; start..end, strand, type, name):
    220..1014    +  CDS            NeoR/KanR: aminoglycoside phosphotransferase from Tn5; aph(3')-II (or nptII); confers resistance to neomycin, kanamycin, and G418 (Geneticin®)
   1035..1187    +  CDS            ble (fragment): BLE_KLEPN - Experimental evidence at protein level: Swiss-Prot protein existence level 1. Binding protein with a strong affinity to the bleomycin family of antibiotics. Binds to CL990; an antimitotic-antibiotic compound. From Klebsiella pneumoniae.
   1246..1293    +  polyA_signal   HSV TK poly(A) signal: herpes simplex virus thymidine kinase polyadenylation signal (Cole and Stacy, 1985)
   1384..1400    -  polyA_signal   bGH poly(A) signal (fragment): bovine growth hormone polyadenylation signal
   1622..2210    +  rep_origin     ori: high-copy-number ColE1/pMB1/pBR322/pUC origin of replication
   2385..2688    +  enhancer       CMV enhancer: human cytomegalovirus immediate early enhancer
   2689..2892    +  promoter       CMV promoter: human cytomegalovirus (CMV) immediate early promoter
   2915..2942    +  misc_feature   MCS (fragment): multiple cloning site
   2943..3659    +  CDS            mCitrine: mCitrine is a basic (constitutively fluorescent) yellow fluorescent protein published in 2001, derived from Aequorea victoria.
   3660..3725    +  misc_feature   MCS: multiple cloning site
   3741..4949    +  CDS            AURKA: AURKA_HUMAN - Also known as AIK, AIRK1, ARK1, AURA, AYK1, BTAK, IAK1, STK15, STK6. Experimental evidence at protein level: Swiss-Prot protein existence level 1. Mitotic serine/threonine kinase that contributes to the regulation of cell cycle progression (PubMed:26246606, PubMed:12390251, PubMed:18615013, PubMed:11039908, PubMed:17125279, PubMed:17360485). Associates with the centrosome and the spindle microtubules during mitosis and plays a critical role in various mitotic events including the establishment of mitotic spindle, centrosome duplication, centrosome separation as well as maturation
   4971..5654    +  CDS            mTurquoise2: mTurquoise2 is a basic (constitutively fluorescent) cyan fluorescent protein published in 2012, derived from Aequorea victoria. It is reported to be a rapidly-maturing monomer with very low acid sensitivity.
   5673..5756    +  CDS            large T antigen (fragment): large T antigen from SV40 (simian virus 40)
   5779..5900    +  polyA_signal   SV40 poly(A) signal: SV40 polyadenylation signal
   5934..6362    -  rep_origin     f1 ori (sequence partly withheld): f1 bacteriophage origin of replication; arrow indicates direction of (+) strand synthesis
   6389..6493    +  promoter       AmpR promoter: bla
   6495..185     +  promoter       SV40 promoter (across the origin): SV40 enhancer and early promoter
