>Addgene plasmid #157770 | pCMV ShadowY-AURKA-mTurq2 | addgene full sequence | sequence record 326403 | Addgene NGS Result
CGTTACATAACTTACGGTAAATGGCCCGCCTGGCTGACCGCCCAACGACCCCCGCCCATTGACGTCAATA
ATGACGTATGTTCCCATAGTAACGCCAATAGGGACTTTCCATTGACGTCAATGGGTGGAGTATTTACGGT
AAACTGCCCACTTGGCAGTACATCAAGTGTATCATATGCCAAGTACGCCCCCTATTGACGTCAATGACGG
TAAATGGCCCGCCTGGCATTATGCCCAGTACATGACCTTATGGGACTTTCCTACTTGGCAGTACATCTAC
GTATTAGTCATCGCTATTACCATGGTGATGCGGTTTTGGCAGTACATCAATGGGCGTGGATAGCGGTTTG
ACTCACGGGGATTTCCAAGTCTCCACCCCATTGACGTCAATGGGAGTTTGTTTTGGCACCAAAATCAACG
GGACTTTCCAAAATGTCGTAACAACTCCGCCCCATTGACGCAAATGGGCGGTAGGCGTGTACGGTGGGAG
GTCTATATAAGCAGAGCTGGTTTAGTGAACCGTCAGATCCGCTAGCGCTACCGGACTCAGATCTCGAGAT
GGTGAGCAAGGGCGAGGAGCTGTTCACCGGGGTGGTGCCCATCCTGGTCGAGCTGGACGGCGACGTAAAC
GGCCACAAGTTCAGCGTGTCCGGCGAGGGCGAGGGCGATGCCACCTACGGCAAGCTGACCCTGAAGCTCA
TCTGCACCACCGGCAAGCTGCCCGTGCCCTGGCCCACCCTCGTGACCACCTTCGGCTACGGCCTGATGTG
CTTCGCGCGCTATCCAGACCACATGAAGCAGCACGACTTCTTCAAGTCCGCCATGCCCGAAGGCTACGTC
CAGGAGCGCACCATCTTCTTCAAGGACGACGGCAACTACAAGACCCGCGCCGAGGTGAAGTTCGAGGGCG
ACACCCTGGTGAACCGCATCGAGCTGAAGGGCATCGACTTCAAGGAGGACGGCAACATCCTGGGGCACAA
GCTCGAGTACGCTTGGCCCGTGGTGAATGTCTATATCATGGCCGACAAGCAGAAGAACGGCATCAAGGTG
AACTTCTCTATCTATCATAACATCGAGGACGGCAGCGTGCAGCTCGCCGACCACTACCAGCAGAACACCC
CCATCGGCGACGGGCCCGTGCTGCTGCCCGACAACCACTACCTGAGCTACTCGGCTAAGCTGAGCAAAGA
CCCCAACGAGAAGCGCGATCACATGGTCCTGCTGGAGTTCGTGACCGCCGCCGGGATCACTCTCGGCATG
GACGAGCTGTACAAGTCCGGACTCAGATCTCGAGCTCAAGCTTCGAATTCTGCAGTCGACGGTACCGCGG
GCCCGGGATCCGGAAGCTTCGAATTCATGGACCGATCTAAAGAAAACTGCATTTCAGGACCTGTTAAGGC
TACAGCTCCAGTTGGAGGTCCAAAACGTGTTCTCGTGACTCAGCAATTTCCTTGTCAGAATCCATTACCT
GTAAATAGTGGCCAGGCTCAGCGGGTCTTGTGTCCTTCAAATTCTTCCCAGCGCATTCCTTTGCAAGCAC
AAAAACTTGTCTCCAGTCACAAGCCGGTTCAGAATCAGAAGCAGAAGCAATTGCAGGCAACCAGTGTACC
TCATCCTGTCTCCAGGCCACTGAATAACACCCAAAAGAGCAAGCAGCCCCTGCCATCGGCACCTGAAAAT
AATCCTGAGGAGGAACTGGCATCAAAACAGAAAAATGAAGAATCAAAAAAGAGGCAGTGGGCTTTGGAAG
ACTTTGAAATTGGTCGCCCTCTGGGTAAAGGAAAGTTTGGTAATGTTTATTTGGCAAGAGAAAAGCAAAG
CAAGTTTATTCTGGCTCTTAAAGTGTTATTTAAAGCTCAGCTGGAGAAAGCCGGAGTGGAGCATCAGCTC
AGAAGAGAAGTAGAAATACAGTCCCACCTTCGGCATCCTAATATTCTTAGACTGTATGGTTATTTCCATG
ATGCTACCAGAGTCTACCTAATTCTGGAATATGCACCACTTGGAACAGTTTATAGAGAACTTCAGAAACT
TTCAAAGTTTGATGAGCAGAGAACTGCTACTTATATAACAGAATTGGCAAATGCACTATCATATTGCCAT
TCGAAGAGAGTTATTCATAGAGACATTAAGCCAGAGAACTTACTTCTTGGATCAGCTGGAGAGCTTAAAA
TTGCAGATTTTGGGTGGTCAGTACATGCTCCATCTTCCAGGAGGACCACTCTCTGTGGCACCCTGGACTA
CCTGCCCCCTGAAATGATTGAAGGTCGGATGCATGATGAGAAGGTGGATCTCTGGAGCCTTGGAGTTCTT
TGCTATGAATTTTTAGTTGGGAAGCCTCCTTTTGAGGCAAACACATACCAAGAGACCTACAAAAGAATAT
CACGGGTTGAGTTCACATTCCCTGACTTTGTAACAGAGGGAGCCAGGGACCTCATTTCAAGACTGTTGAA
GCATAATCCCAGCCAGAGGCCAATGCTCAGAGAAGTACTTGAACACCCCTGGATCACAGCAAATTCATCA
AAACCATCAAATTGCCAAAACAAAGAATCAGCTAGCAAACAGTCTGGGGATCCGATGGCGGCCGCAATGG
TGAGCAAGGGCGAGGAGCTGTTCACCGGGGTGGTGCCCATCCTGGTCGAGCTGGACGGCGACGTAAACGG
CCACAAGTTCAGCGTGTCCGGCGAGGGCGAGGGCGATGCCACCTACGGCAAGCTGACCCTGAAGTTCATC
TGCACCACCGGCAAGCTGCCCGTGCCCTGGCCCACCCTCGTGACCACCCTGTCCTGGGGCGTGCAGTGCT
TCGCCCGCTACCCCGACCACATGAAGCAGCACGACTTCTTCAAGTCCGCCATGCCCGAAGGCTACGTCCA
GGAGCGCACCATCTTCTTCAAGGACGACGGCAACTACAAGACCCGCGCCGAGGTGAAGTTCGAGGGCGAC
ACCCTGGTGAACCGCATCGAGCTGAAGGGCATCGACTTCAAGGAGGACGGCAACATCCTGGGGCACAAGC
TGGAGTACAACTACTTTAGCGACAACGTCTATATCACCGCCGACAAGCAGAAGAACGGCATCAAGGCCAA
CTTCAAGATCCGCCACAACATCGAGGACGGCGGCGTGCAGCTCGCCGACCACTACCAGCAGAACACCCCC
ATCGGCGACGGCCCCGTGCTGCTGCCCGACAACCACTACCTGAGCACCCAGTCCAAGCTGAGCAAAGACC
CCAACGAGAAGCGCGATCACATGGTCCTGCTGGAGTTCGTGACCGCCGCCTAAGCGGCCGCGACTCTAGA
TCATAATCAGCCATACCACATTTGTAGAGGTTTTACTTGCTTTAAAAAACCTCCCACACCTCCCCCTGAA
CCTGAAACATAAAATGAATGCAATTGTTGTTGTTAACTTGTTTATTGCAGCTTATAATGGTTACAAATAA
AGCAATAGCATCACAAATTTCACAAATAAAGCATTTTTTTCACTGCATTCTAGTTGTGGTTTGTCCAAAC
TCATCAATGTATCTTAAGGCGTAAATTGTAAGCGTTAATATTTTGTTAAAATTCGCGTTAAATTTTTGTT
AAATCAGCTCATTTTTTAACCAATAGGCCGAAATCGGCAAAATCCCTTATAAATCAAAAGAATAGACCGA
GATAGGGT
[37 nt withheld, positions 3649-3685]
AAAGAACGTGGACTCCAACGTCAAAGG
[49 nt withheld, positions 3713-3761]
T
[91 nt withheld, positions 3763-3853]
G
[124 nt withheld, positions 3855-3978]
CAGGTGGCACTTTTCGGGGAAATGTGCGCGGAACCCCTATTTGTTTATTTTTCTAAATACATTCAAATAT
GTATCCGCTCATGAGACAATAACCCTGATAAATGCTTCAATAATATTGAAAAAGGAAGAGTCCTGAGGCG
GAAAGAACCAGCTGTGGAATGTGTGTCAGTTAGGGTGTGGAAAGTCCCCAGGCTCCCCAGCAGGCAGAAG
TATGCAAAGCATGCATCTCAATTAGTCAGCAACCAGGTGTGGAAAGTCCCCAGGCTCCCCAGCAGGCAGA
AGTATGCAAAGCATGCATCTCAATTAGTCAGCAACCATAGTCCCGCCCCTAACTCCGCCCATCCCGCCCC
TAACTCCGCCCAGTTCCGCCCATTCTCCGCCCCATGGCTGACTAATTTTTTTTATTTATGCAGAGGCCGA
GGCCGCCTCGGCCTCTGAGCTATTCCAGAAGTAGTGAGGAGGCTTTTTTGGAGGCCTAGGCTTTTGCAAA
GATCGATCAAGAGACAGGATGAGGATCGTTTCGCATGATTGAACAAGATGGATTGCACGCAGGTTCTCCG
GCCGCTTGGGTGGAGAGGCTATTCGGCTATGACTGGGCACAACAGACAATCGGCTGCTCTGATGCCGCCG
TGTTCCGGCTGTCAGCGCAGGGGCGCCCGGTTCTTTTTGTCAAGACCGACCTGTCCGGTGCCCTGAATGA
ACTGCAAGACGAGGCAGCGCGGCTATCGTGGCTGGCCACGACGGGCGTTCCTTGCGCAGCTGTGCTCGAC
GTTGTCACTGAAGCGGGAAGGGACTGGCTGCTATTGGGCGAAGTGCCGGGGCAGGATCTCCTGTCATCTC
ACCTTGCTCCTGCCGAGAAAGTATCCATCATGGCTGATGCAATGCGGCGGCTGCATACGCTTGATCCGGC
TACCTGCCCATTCGACCACCAAGCGAAACATCGCATCGAGCGAGCACGTACTCGGATGGAAGCCGGTCTT
GTCGATCAGGATGATCTGGACGAAGAGCATCAGGGGCTCGCGCCAGCCGAACTGTTCGCCAGGCTCAAGG
CGAGCATGCCCGACGGCGAGGATCTCGTCGTGACCCATGGCGATGCCTGCTTGCCGAATATCATGGTGGA
AAATGGCCGCTTTTCTGGATTCATCGACTGTGGCCGGCTGGGTGTGGCGGACCGCTATCAGGACATAGCG
TTGGCTACCCGTGATATTGCTGAAGAGCTTGGCGGCGAATGGGCTGACCGCTTCCTCGTGCTTTACGGTA
TCGCCGCTCCCGATTCGCAGCGCATCGCCTTCTATCGCCTTCTTGACGAGTTCTTCTGAGCGGGACTCTG
GGGTTCGAAATGACCGACCAAGCGACGCCCAACCTGCCATCACGAGATTTCGATTCCACCGCCGCCTTCT
ATGAAAGGTTGGGCTTCGGAATCGTTTTCCGGGACGCCGGCTGGATGATCCTCCAGCGCGGGGATCTCAT
GCTGGAGTTCTTCGCCCACCCTAGGGGGAGGCTAACTGAAACACGGAAGGAGACAATACCGGAAGGAACC
CGCGCTATGACGGCAATAAAAAGACAGAATAAAACGCACGGTGTTGGGTCGTTTGTTCATAAACGCGGGG
TTCGGTCCCAGGGCTGGCACTCTGTCGATACCCCACCGAGACCCCATTGGGGCCAATACGCCCGCGTTTC
TTCCTTTTCCCCACCCCACCCCCCAAGTTCGGGTGAAGGCCCAGGGCTCGCAGCCAACGTCGGGGCGGCA
GGCCCTGCCATAGCCTCAGGTTACTCATATATACTTTAGATTGATTTAAAACTTCATTTTTAATTTAAAA
GGATCTAGGTGAAGATCCTTTTTGATAATCTCATGACCAAAATCCCTTAACGTGAGTTTTCGTTCCACTG
AGCGTCAGACCCCGTAGAAAAGATCAAAGGATCTTCTTGAGATCCTTTTTTTCTGCGCGTAATCTGCTGC
TTGCAAACAAAAAAACCACCGCTACCAGCGGTGGTTTGTTTGCCGGATCAAGAGCTACCAACTCTTTTTC
CGAAGGTAACTGGCTTCAGCAGAGCGCAGATACCAAATACTGTTCTTCTAGTGTAGCCGTAGTTAGGCCA
CCACTTCAAGAACTCTGTAGCACCGCCTACATACCTCGCTCTGCTAATCCTGTTACCAGTGGCTGCTGCC
AGTGGCGATAAGTCGTGTCTTACCGGGTTGGACTCAAGACGATAGTTACCGGATAAGGCGCAGCGGTCGG
GCTGAACGGGGGGTTCGTGCACACAGCCCAGCTTGGAGCGAACGACCTACACCGAACTGAGATACCTACA
GCGTGAGCTATGAGAAAGCGCCACGCTTCCCGAAGGGAGAAAGGCGGACAGGTATCCGGTAAGCGGCAGG
GTCGGAACAGGAGAGCGCACGAGGGAGCTTCCAGGGGGAAACGCCTGGTATCTTTATAGTCCTGTCGGGT
TTCGCCACCTCTGACTTGAGCGTCGATTTTTGTGATGCTCGTCAGGGGGGCGGAGCCTATGGAAAAACGC
CAGCAACGCGGCCTTTTTACGGTTCCTGGCCTTTTGCTGGCCTTTTGCTCACATGTTCTTTCCTGCGTTA
TCCCCTGATTCTGTGGATAACCGTATTACCGCCATGCATTAGTTATTAATAGTAATCAATTACGGGGTCA
TTAGTTCATAGCCCATATATGGAGTTCCG
Features (pLannotate 1.2.2; 18 found; start..end, strand, type, name):
      1..304     +  enhancer       CMV enhancer: human cytomegalovirus immediate early enhancer
    305..508     +  promoter       CMV promoter: human cytomegalovirus (CMV) immediate early promoter
    531..558     +  misc_feature   MCS (fragment): multiple cloning site
    559..1275    +  CDS            mCitrine: mCitrine is a basic (constitutively fluorescent) yellow fluorescent protein published in 2001, derived from Aequorea victoria.
   1276..1341    +  misc_feature   MCS: multiple cloning site
   1357..2565    +  CDS            AURKA: AURKA_HUMAN - Also known as AIK, AIRK1, ARK1, AURA, AYK1, BTAK, IAK1, STK15, STK6. Experimental evidence at protein level: Swiss-Prot protein existence level 1. Mitotic serine/threonine kinase that contributes to the regulation of cell cycle progression (PubMed:26246606, PubMed:12390251, PubMed:18615013, PubMed:11039908, PubMed:17125279, PubMed:17360485). Associates with the centrosome and the spindle microtubules during mitosis and plays a critical role in various mitotic events including the establishment of mitotic spindle, centrosome duplication, centrosome separation as well as maturation
   2587..3270    +  CDS            mTurquoise2: mTurquoise2 is a basic (constitutively fluorescent) cyan fluorescent protein published in 2012, derived from Aequorea victoria. It is reported to be a rapidly-maturing monomer with very low acid sensitivity.
   3289..3372    +  CDS            large T antigen (fragment): large T antigen from SV40 (simian virus 40)
   3395..3516    +  polyA_signal   SV40 poly(A) signal: SV40 polyadenylation signal
   3550..3978    -  rep_origin     f1 ori (sequence partly withheld): f1 bacteriophage origin of replication; arrow indicates direction of (+) strand synthesis
   4005..4109    +  promoter       AmpR promoter: bla
   4111..4468    +  promoter       SV40 promoter: SV40 enhancer and early promoter
   4503..5297    +  CDS            NeoR/KanR: aminoglycoside phosphotransferase from Tn5; aph(3')-II (or nptII); confers resistance to neomycin, kanamycin, and G418 (Geneticin®)
   5318..5470    +  CDS            ble (fragment): BLE_KLEPN - Experimental evidence at protein level: Swiss-Prot protein existence level 1. Binding protein with a strong affinity to the bleomycin family of antibiotics. Binds to CL990; an antimitotic-antibiotic compound. From Klebsiella pneumoniae.
   5529..5576    +  polyA_signal   HSV TK poly(A) signal: herpes simplex virus thymidine kinase polyadenylation signal (Cole and Stacy, 1985)
   5667..5683    -  polyA_signal   bGH poly(A) signal (fragment): bovine growth hormone polyadenylation signal
   5905..6493    +  rep_origin     ori: high-copy-number ColE1/pMB1/pBR322/pUC origin of replication
   6608..6667    +  enhancer       CMV enhancer (fragment): human cytomegalovirus immediate early enhancer
