[The description below was written by a language model from this plasmid's Addgene catalogue record and pLannotate feature annotations shown in this document.]
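Description:
pCMV ShadowY-AURKA-mTurq2 is a 6,667 bp mammalian expression plasmid encoding a genetically encoded biosensor for human Aurora kinase A (AURKA). It was built by inserting the AURKA coding sequence, between EcoRI and BamHI sites that remain intact, into a pCMV backbone that already carried an mTurquoise2–ShadowY tandem. The human cytomegalovirus immediate-early enhancer and promoter drive a single open reading frame in which ShadowY sits at the N-terminus of AURKA and mTurquoise2 at its C-terminus, followed by an SV40 polyadenylation signal. The automated annotation labels the N-terminal fluorescent protein as mCitrine. This most likely reflects sequence similarity, since ShadowY is a dark, essentially non-fluorescent yellow-protein derivative used as an acceptor, and the catalogue fields identify the tag as ShadowY.

Placing the kinase between a bright cyan donor (mTurquoise2) and a dark acceptor (ShadowY) gives a FRET pair. Changes in kinase conformation alter energy transfer, which is usually read out as a change in donor fluorescence lifetime, and the acceptor does not occupy an emission channel. The record states only that the plasmid expresses an Aurora A kinase biosensor and does not specify the readout or which conformational state is reported.

The plasmid is maintained in bacteria through a high-copy ColE1/pUC-type origin and kanamycin selection. The NeoR/KanR gene is preceded by both a bacterial bla promoter and the SV40 early promoter and is terminated by the HSV TK poly(A) signal, so it can also confer G418 resistance in mammalian cells. An f1 origin is also present. The depositor sequence and the repository's sequencing result have the same length and matching feature content and differ only in their start coordinate.
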