Addgene plasmid #157770: pCMV ShadowY-AURKA-mTurq2
Purpose: Expression of AuroraA kinase biosensor under CMV promoter
Depositing lab: Marc Tramier. Depositing organization: CNRS UMR 6290, Institut de Génétique et Développement de Rennes (IGDR). Publication: Aurora kinase A localises to mitochondria to control organelle dynamics and energy production. Bertolin G, Bulteau AL, Alves-Guerra MC, Burel A, Lavault MT, Gavard O, Le Bras S, Gagne JP, Poirier GG, Le Borgne R, Prigent C, Tramier M. eLife. 2018 Aug 2;7. pii: 38111. doi: 10.7554/eLife.38111. PubMed 30070631.
Backbone
  Vector backbone: pCMV mTurquoise2-shadowY tandem
  Backbone manufacturer: Tramier
  Backbone size w/o insert (bp): 5415
  Vector type: Mammalian Expression
Growth in bacteria
  Bacterial resistance: Kanamycin, 50 μg/mL
  Growth temperature: 37°C
  Growth strain: DH5alpha
  Copy number: High Copy
Gene/Insert
  Gene/Insert name: AURKA
  Species: H. sapiens (human)
  Insert size (bp): 1223
  Entrez Gene: AURKA (a.k.a. AIK, ARK1, AURA, BTAK, PPP1R47, STK15, STK6, STK7)
  Promoter: CMV
  Tag / fusion protein: shadowY (N terminal on insert); mTurquoise2 (C terminal on backbone)
  Cloning method: Restriction Enzyme; 5′ cloning site EcoRI (not destroyed); 3′ cloning site BamHI (not destroyed)
  Sequencing primers: 5′ CMV-F; 3′ TTTAAAGCAAGTAAAACCTC
Terms and licenses: Academic/Nonprofit Terms; Industry Terms: Not Available to Industry
How to cite: pCMV ShadowY-AURKA-mTurq2 was a gift from Marc Tramier (Addgene plasmid # 157770 ; http://n2t.net/addgene:157770 ; RRID:Addgene_157770)
